Addgene plasmid #154174: pEF1α-squirrel-monkey-retroCHMP3-HA
Purpose: expresses squirrel monkey retroCHMP3 in mammalian cells
Depositing lab: Wesley Sundquist. Depositing organization: University of Utah. Publication: RetroCHMP3 blocks budding of enveloped viruses without blocking cytokinesis. Rheinemann L, Downhour DM, Bredbenner K, Mercenne G, Davenport KA, Schmitt PT, Necessary CR, McCullough J, Schmitt AP, Simon SM, Sundquist WI, Elde NC. Cell. 2021 Sep 27. pii: S0092-8674(21)01055-2. doi: 10.1016/j.cell.2021.09.008. PubMed 34597582.
Backbone
  Vector backbone: pEF-GFP
  Backbone manufacturer: #11154
  Backbone size w/o insert (bp): 4311
  Total vector size (bp): 4806
  Modifications to backbone: deleted GFP
  Vector type: Mammalian Expression
Growth in bacteria
  Bacterial resistance: Ampicillin, 100 μg/mL
  Growth temperature: 37°C
  Growth strain: DH5alpha
  Copy number: Unknown
Gene/Insert
  Gene/Insert name: retroCHMP3
  Species: S. sciureus (squirrel monkey)
  Insert size (bp): 495
  Promoter: EF1-alpha
  Tag / fusion protein: HA (C terminal on insert)
  Cloning method: Restriction Enzyme; 5′ cloning site KpnI (not destroyed); 3′ cloning site NotI (not destroyed)
  Sequencing primers: 5′ ggaatttgccctttttgagtttgg
Resource information
  A portion of this plasmid was derived from a plasmid made by: Diane Downhour, Nels Elde laboratory, University of Utah
Terms and licenses: Academic/Nonprofit Terms; Industry Terms: Not Available to Industry
How to cite: pEF1α-squirrel-monkey-retroCHMP3-HA was a gift from Wesley Sundquist (Addgene plasmid # 154174 ; http://n2t.net/addgene:154174 ; RRID:Addgene_154174)
