[The description below was written by a language model from this plasmid's Addgene catalogue record and pLannotate feature annotations shown in this document.]
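Description:
pEF1α-squirrel-monkey-retroCHMP3-HA is a mammalian expression plasmid of about 4.8 kb built on the pEF-GFP backbone, from which the GFP coding sequence was removed and replaced by the insert between KpnI and NotI sites. It is propagated in E. coli through a high-copy ColE1/pUC-type origin and selected with ampicillin via the β-lactamase gene and its native promoter. The record lists no mammalian selection marker, so the plasmid is suited to transient transfection. An SV40 origin of replication is present, which can support episomal amplification in cells expressing SV40 large T antigen. Short remnants of lac regulatory elements, lacI, the SV40 promoter and the CMV enhancer are also annotated and appear to be backbone leftovers rather than functional parts.

The payload is a 495 bp open reading frame encoding squirrel monkey retroCHMP3, driven by the strong constitutive human EF-1α promoter. The annotation software recognises this sequence as a fragment of CHMP3, a core ESCRT-III subunit involved in membrane scission, which is consistent with retroCHMP3 being a shorter CHMP3-related gene. An HA epitope tag is fused to the C terminus; the feature table scores it as a fragment of a 3xHA element, and its length corresponds to a single HA copy, allowing detection by immunoblotting or immunofluorescence. Downstream lie β-globin-derived sequence and the rabbit β-globin polyadenylation signal, which terminate and process the transcript. According to the associated publication title, retroCHMP3 blocks budding of enveloped viruses without blocking cytokinesis, so the construct serves to express the tagged protein in cultured mammalian cells to study this ESCRT-dependent antiviral activity.
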