Features (pLannotate 1.2.2; 18 found; start..end, strand, type, name):
      1..1182    +  promoter       EF-1α promoter: strong constitutive promoter for human elongation factor EF-1α
   1184..1205    +  misc_feature   MCS (fragment): multiple cloning site
   1215..1679    +  CDS            CHMP3 (fragment): CHMP3_HUMAN - Also known as CGI149, NEDF, VPS24. Experimental evidence at protein level: Swiss-Prot protein existence level 1. Probable core component of the endosomal sorting required for transport complex III (ESCRT-III) which is involved in multivesicular bodies (MVBs) formation and sorting of endosomal cargo proteins into MVBs. MVBs contain intraluminal vesicles (ILVs) that are generated by invagination and scission from the limiting membrane of the endosome and mostly are delivered to lysosomes enabling degradation of membrane proteins, such as stimulated growth factor receptors, lysosoma
   1680..1707    +  CDS            3xHA (fragment): three tandem HA epitope tags
   1718..1789    +  CDS            HBB (fragment): HBB_PONPY - Experimental evidence at transcript level: Swiss-Prot protein existence level 2. Involved in oxygen transport from the lung to the various peripheral tissues. From Pongo pygmaeus (Bornean orangutan).
   1860..1915    +  polyA_signal   β-globin poly(A) signal: rabbit β-globin polyadenylation signal (Gil and Proudfoot, 1987)
   2300..2316    -  protein_bind   lac operator: The lac repressor binds to the lac operator to inhibit transcription in E. coli. This inhibition can be relieved by adding lactose or isopropyl-β-D-thiogalactopyranoside (IPTG). lac repressor encoded by lacI
   2324..2354    -  promoter       lac promoter: promoter for the E. coli lac operon
   2369..2390    -  protein_bind   CAP binding site: CAP binding activates transcription in the presence of cAMP. E. coli catabolite activator protein
   2403..2442    -  CDS            lacI (fragment): lac repressor; lacI; The lac repressor binds to the lac operator to inhibit transcription in E. coli. This inhibition can be relieved by adding lactose or isopropyl-β-D-thiogalactopyranoside (IPTG).
   2449..2471    +  promoter       SV40 promoter (fragment): SV40 enhancer and early promoter
   2495..2630    +  rep_origin     SV40 ori: SV40 origin of replication
   2650..2784    +  polyA_signal   SV40 poly(A) signal: SV40 polyadenylation signal
   2786..2840    -  CDS            lacI (fragment): lac repressor; lacI; The lac repressor binds to the lac operator to inhibit transcription in E. coli. This inhibition can be relieved by adding lactose or isopropyl-β-D-thiogalactopyranoside (IPTG).
   3023..3611    -  rep_origin     ori: high-copy-number ColE1/pMB1/pBR322/pUC origin of replication
   3782..4642    -  CDS            AmpR: β-lactamase; bla; confers resistance to ampicillin, carbenicillin, and related antibiotics
   4643..4747    -  promoter       AmpR promoter: bla
   4778..4796    +  enhancer       CMV enhancer (fragment): human cytomegalovirus immediate early enhancer
>Addgene plasmid #154174 | pEF1α-squirrel-monkey-retroCHMP3-HA | addgene full sequence | sequence record 308882 | Addgene NGS Result
GCTCCGGTGCCCGTCAGTGGGCAGAGCGCACATCGCCCACAGTCCCCGAGAAGTTGGGGGGAGGGGTCGG
CAATTGAACCGGTGCCTAGAGAAGGTGGCGCGGGGTAAACTGGGAAAGTGATGTCGTGTACTGGCTCCGC
CTTTTTCCCGAGGGTGGGGGAGAACCGTATATAAGTGCAGTAGTCGCCGTGAACGTTCTTTTTCGCAACG
GGTTTGCCGCCAGAACACAGGTAAGTGCCGTGTGTGGTTCCCGCGGGCCTGGCCTCTTTACGGGTTATGG
CCCTTGCGTGCCTTGAATTACTTCCACGCCCCTGGCTGCAGTACGTGATTCTTGATCCCGAGCTTCGGGT
TGGAAGTGGGTGGGAGAGTTCGAGGCCTTGCGCTTAAGGAGCCCCTTCGCCTCGTGCTTGAGTTGAGGCC
TGGCCTGGGCGCTGGGGCCGCCGCGTGCGAATCTGGTGGCACCTTCGCGCCTGTCTCGCTGCTTTCGATA
AGTCTCTAGCCATTTAAAATTTTTGATGACCTGCTGCGACGCTTTTTTTCTGGCAAGATAGTCTTGTAAA
TGCGGGCCAAGATCTGCACACTGGTATTTCGGTTTTTGGGGCCGCGGGCGGCGACGGGGCCCGTGCGTCC
CAGCGCACATGTTCGGCGAGGCGGGGCCTGCGAGCGCGGCCACCGAGAATCGGACGGGGGTAGTCTCAAG
CTGGCCGGCCTGCTCTGGTGCCTGGCCTCGCGCCGCCGTGTATCGCCCCGCCCTGGGCGGCAAGGCTGGC
CCGGTCGGCACCAGTTGCGTGAGCGGAAAGATGGCCGCTTCCCGGCCCTGCTGCAGGGAGCTCAAAATGG
AGGACGCGGCGCTCGGGAGAGCGGGCGGGTGAGTCACCCACACAAAGGAAAAGGGCCTTTCCGTCCTCAG
CCGTCGCTTCATGTGACTCCACGGAGTACCGGGCGCCGTCCAGGCACCTCGATTAGTTCTCGAGCTTTTG
GAGTACGTCGTCTTTAGGTTGGGGGGAGGGGTTTTATGCGATGGAGTTTCCCCACACTGAGTGGGTGGAG
ACTGAAGTTAGGCCAGCTTGGCACTTGATGTAATTCTCCTTGGAATTTGCCCTTTTTGAGTTTGGATCTT
GGTTCATTCTCAAGCCTCAGACAGTGGTTCAAAGTTTTTTTCTTCCATTTCAGGTGTCGTGAGGAATTCT
GCAGTCGACGGTACCCAATTTGCCATGGGACTCTTGGTTAAAACCCAGGAGAAGCCACCAAAAGAACTGG
TCAATGAATGGTCATTGAAGATAAGAAAGGAAATGAGAGTTGTTGACAGGCAAATACGGGATATCCAAAG
AGAAGAAGAAAAAGTGAAACGATCTGTGAAAGAAGCAGTCAAGAAGGGCCAGAAGGATGTCTGCACAGTT
CTGGCCAGGGAGATGATCCGGTCAGGGACGGCTGTGAGCAAGCTGTATGAATCCAAAGCGCACCTGGACT
CGGTGCTCACGGGGATGAGGAACCAGTTGGCGGTCTTGCGAGGGGCTGGTTCCCTGCAGAAGAGTGCAGA
AGTGACGAGGGCTGTGCAAAGTCTTGTGAAGGTTCCAGAAATTCAGGCCACCATGAGGGAGCTGTCCAAA
GAAATGACGAAGGCTGGGATCATAGAGGAGATGTTAGAGGACACTTTCGAAAGCATGGACGATCGGGAAT
ACCCATACGATGTTCCAGATTACGCTTGAGCGGCCGCACTCCTCAGGTGCAGGCTGCCTATCAGAAGGTG
GTGGCTGGTGTGGCCAATGCCCTGGCTCACAAATACCACTGAGATCTTTTTCCCTCTGCCAAAAATTATG
GGGACATCATGAAGCCCCTTGAGCATCTGACTTCTGGCTAATAAAGGAAATTTATTTTCATTGCAATAGT
GTGTTGGAATTTTTTGTGTCTCTCACTCGGAAGGACATATGGGAGGGCAAATCATTTAAAACATCAGAAT
GAGTATTTGGTTTAGAGTTTGGCAACATATGCCCATATGCTGGCTGCCATGAACAAAGGTTGGCTATAAA
GAGGTCATCAGTATATGAAACAGCCCCCTGCTGTCCATTCCTTATTCCATAGAAAAGCCTTGACTTGAGG
TTAGATTTTTTTTATATTTTGTTTTGTGTTATTTTTTTCTTTAACATCCCTAAAATTTTCCTTACATGTT
TTACTAGCCAGATTTTTCCTCCTCTCCTGACTACTCCCAGTCATAGCTGTCCCTCTTCTCTTATGGAGAT
CCCTCGACCTGCAGCCCAAGCTTGGCGTAATCATGGTCATAGCTGTTTCCTGTGTGAAATTGTTATCCGC
TCACAATTCCACACAACATACGAGCCGGAAGCATAAAGTGTAAAGCCTGGGGTGCCTAATGAGTGAGCTA
ACTCACATTAATTGCGTTGCGCTCACTGCCCGCTTTCCAGTCGGGAAACCTGTCGTGCCAGCGGATCCGC
ATCTCAATTAGTCAGCAACCATAGTCCCGCCCCTAACTCCGCCCATCCCGCCCCTAACTCCGCCCAGTTC
CGCCCATTCTCCGCCCCATGGCTGACTAATTTTTTTTATTTATGCAGAGGCCGAGGCCGCCTCGGCCTCT
GAGCTATTCCAGAAGTAGTGAGGAGGCTTTTTTGGAGGCCTAGGCTTTTGCAAAAAGCTAACTTGTTTAT
TGCAGCTTATAATGGTTACAAATAAAGCAATAGCATCACAAATTTCACAAATAAAGCATTTTTTTCACTG
CATTCTAGTTGTGGTTTGTCCAAACTCATCAATGTATCTTATCATGTCTGGATCCGCTGCATTAATGAAT
CGGCCAACGCGCGGGGAGAGGCGGTTTGCGTATTGGGCGCTCTTCCGCTTCCTCGCTCACTGACTCGCTG
CGCTCGGTCGTTCGGCTGCGGCGAGCGGTATCAGCTCACTCAAAGGCGGTAATACGGTTATCCACAGAAT
CAGGGGATAACGCAGGAAAGAACATGTGAGCAAAAGGCCAGCAAAAGGCCAGGAACCGTAAAAAGGCCGC
GTTGCTGGCGTTTTTCCATAGGCTCCGCCCCCCTGACGAGCATCACAAAAATCGACGCTCAAGTCAGAGG
TGGCGAAACCCGACAGGACTATAAAGATACCAGGCGTTTCCCCCTGGAAGCTCCCTCGTGCGCTCTCCTG
TTCCGACCCTGCCGCTTACCGGATACCTGTCCGCCTTTCTCCCTTCGGGAAGCGTGGCGCTTTCTCATAG
CTCACGCTGTAGGTATCTCAGTTCGGTGTAGGTCGTTCGCTCCAAGCTGGGCTGTGTGCACGAACCCCCC
GTTCAGCCCGACCGCTGCGCCTTATCCGGTAACTATCGTCTTGAGTCCAACCCGGTAAGACACGACTTAT
CGCCACTGGCAGCAGCCACTGGTAACAGGATTAGCAGAGCGAGGTATGTAGGCGGTGCTACAGAGTTCTT
GAAGTGGTGGCCTAACTACGGCTACACTAGAAGAACAGTATTTGGTATCTGCGCTCTGCTGAAGCCAGTT
ACCTTCGGAAAAAGAGTTGGTAGCTCTTGATCCGGCAAACAAACCACCGCTGGTAGCGGTGGTTTTTTTG
TTTGCAAGCAGCAGATTACGCGCAGAAAAAAAGGATCTCAAGAAGATCCTTTGATCTTTTCTACGGGGTC
TGACGCTCAGTGGAACGAAAACTCACGTTAAGGGATTTTGGTCATGAGATTATCAAAAAGGATCTTCACC
TAGATCCTTTTAAATTAAAAATGAAGTTTTAAATCAATCTAAAGTATATATGAGTAAACTTGGTCTGACA
GTTACCAATGCTTAATCAGTGAGGCACCTATCTCAGCGATCTGTCTATTTCGTTCATCCATAGTTGCCTG
ACTCCCCGTCGTGTAGATAACTACGATACGGGAGGGCTTACCATCTGGCCCCAGTGCTGCAATGATACCG
CGAGACCCACGCTCACCGGCTCCAGATTTATCAGCAATAAACCAGCCAGCCGGAAGGGCCGAGCGCAGAA
GTGGTCCTGCAACTTTATCCGCCTCCATCCAGTCTATTAATTGTTGCCGGGAAGCTAGAGTAAGTAGTTC
GCCAGTTAATAGTTTGCGCAACGTTGTTGCCATTGCTACAGGCATCGTGGTGTCACGCTCGTCGTTTGGT
ATGGCTTCATTCAGCTCCGGTTCCCAACGATCAAGGCGAGTTACATGATCCCCCATGTTGTGCAAAAAAG
CGGTTAGCTCCTTCGGTCCTCCGATCGTTGTCAGAAGTAAGTTGGCCGCAGTGTTATCACTCATGGTTAT
GGCAGCACTGCATAATTCTCTTACTGTCATGCCATCCGTAAGATGCTTTTCTGTGACTGGTGAGTACTCA
ACCAAGTCATTCTGAGAATAGTGTATGCGGCGACCGAGTTGCTCTTGCCCGGCGTCAATACGGGATAATA
CCGCGCCACATAGCAGAACTTTAAAAGTGCTCATCATTGGAAAACGTTCTTCGGGGCGAAAACTCTCAAG
GATCTTACCGCTGTTGAGATCCAGTTCGATGTAACCCACTCGTGCACCCAACTGATCTTCAGCATCTTTT
ACTTTCACCAGCGTTTCTGGGTGAGCAAAAACAGGAAGGCAAAATGCCGCAAAAAAGGGAATAAGGGCGA
CACGGAAATGTTGAATACTCATACTCTTCCTTTTTCAATATTATTGAAGCATTTATCAGGGTTATTGTCT
CATGAGCGGATACATATTTGAATGTATTTAGAAAAATAAACAAATAGGGGTTCCGCGCACATTTCCCCGA
AAAGTGCCACCTGGGTCGACATTGATTATTGACTAGATCATCGCGTGAG
